>Addgene plasmid #21714 | pROSA26-1 | addgene full sequence | sequence record 352647 | Addgene NGS Result
AGGCCCTCCGAGCGTGGTGGAGCCGTTCTGTGAGACAGCCGGGTACGAGTCGTGACGCTGGAAGGGGCAA
GCGGGTGGTGGGCAGGAATGCGGTCCGCCCTGCAGCAACCGGAGGGGGAGGGAGAAGGGAGCGGAAAAGT
CTCCACCGGACGCGGCCATGGCTCGGGGGGGGGGGGGCAGCGGAGGAGCGCTTCCGGCCGACGTCTCGTC
GCTGATTGGCTTCTTTTCCTCCCGCCGTGTGTGAAAACACAAATGGCGTGTTTTGGTTGGCGTAAGGCGC
CTGTCAGTTAACGGCAGCCGGAGTGCGCAGCCGCCGGCAGCCTCGCTCTGCCCACTGGGTGGGGCGGGAG
GTAGGTGGGGTGAGGCGAGCTGGACGTGCGGGCGCGGTCGGCCTCTGGCGGGGCGGGGGAGGGGAGGGAG
GGTCAGCGAAAGTAGCTCGCGCGCGAGCGGCCGCCCACCCTCCCCTTCCTCTGGGGGAGTCGTTTTACCC
GCCGCCGGCCGGGCCTCGTCGTCTGATTGGCTCTCGGGGCCCAGAAAACTGGCCCTTGCCATTGGCTCGT
GTTCGTGCAAGTTGAGTCCATCCGCCGGCCAGCGGGGGCGGCGAGGAGGCGCTCCCAGGTTCCGGCCCTC
CCCTCGGCCCCGCGCCGCAGAGTCTGGCCGCGCGCCCCTGCGCAACGTGGCAGGAAGCGCGCGCTGGGGG
CGGGGACGGGCAGTAGGGCTGAGCGGCTGCGGGGCGGGTGCAAGCACGTTTCCGACTTGAGTTGCCTCAA
GAGGGGCGTGCTGAGCCAGACCTCCATCGCGCACTCCGGGGAGTGGAGGGAAGGAGCGAGGGCTCAGTTG
GGCTGTTTTGGAGGCAGGAAGCACTTGCTCTCCCAAAGTCGCTCTGAGTTGTTATCAGTAAGGGAGCTGC
AGTGGAGTAGGCGGGGAGAAGGCCGCACCCTTCTCCGGAGGGGGGAGGGGAGTGTTGCAATACCTTTCTG
GGAGTTCTCTGCTGCCTCCTGGCTTCTGAGGACCGCCCTGGGCCTGGGAGAATCCCTTCCCCCTCTTCCC
TCGTGATCTGCAACTCCAGTCTTTCTAGAAGATGGGCGGGAGTCTTCTGGGCAGGCTTAAAGGCTAACCT
GGTGTGTGGGCGTTGTCCTGCAGGGGAATTGAACAGGTGTAAAATTGGAGGGACAAGACTTCCCACAGAT
TTTCGGTTTTGTCGGGAAGTTTTTTAATAGGGGCAAATAAGGAAAATGGGAGGATAGGTAGTCATCTGGG
GTTTTATGCAGCAAAACTACAGGTTATTATTGCTTGTGATCCGCCTCGGAGTATTTTCCATCGAGGTAGA
TTAAAGACATGCTCACCCGAGTTTTATACTCTCCTGCTTGAGATCCTTACTACAGTATGAAATTACAGTG
TCGCGAGTTAGACTATGTAAGCAGAATTTTAATCATTTTTAAAGAGCCCAGTACTTCATATCCATTTCTC
CCGCTCCTTCTGCAGCCTTATCAAAAGGTATTTTAGAACACTCATTTTAGCCCCATTTTCATTTATTATA
CTGGCTTATCCAACCCCTAGACAGAGCATTGGCATTTTCCCTTTCCTGATCTTAGAAGTCTGATGACTCA
TGAAACCAGACAGATTAGTTACATACACCACAAATCGAGGCTGTAGCTGGGGCCTCAACACTGCAGTTCT
TTTATAACTCCTTAGTACACTTTTTGTTGATCCTTTGCCTTGATCCTTAATTTTCAGTGTCTATCACCTC
TCCCGTCAGGTGGTGTTCCACATTTGGGCCTATTCTCAGTCCAGGGAGTTTTACAACAATAGATGTATTG
AGAATCCAACCTAAAGCTTAACTTTCCACTCCCATGAATGCCTCTCTCCTTTTTCTCCATTTATAAACTG
AGCTATTAACCATTAATGGTTTCCAGGTGGATGTCTCCTCCCCCAATATTACCTGATGTATCTTACATAT
TGCCAGGCTGATATTTTAAGACATTAAAAGGTATATTTCATTATTGAGCCACATGGTATTGATTACTGCT
TACTAAAATTTTGTCATTGTACACATCTGTAAAAGGTGGTTCCTTTTGGAATGCAAAGTTCAGGTGTTTG
TTGTCTTTCCTGACCTAAGGTCTTGTGAGCTTGTATTTTTTCTATTTAAGCAGTGCTTTCTCTTGGACTG
GCTTGACTCATGGCATTCTACACGTTATTGCTGGTCTAAATGTGATTTTGCCAAGCTTCTTCAGGACCTA
TAATTTTGCTTGACTTGTAGCCAAACACAAGTAAAATGATTAAGCAACAAATGTATTTGTGAAGCTTGGT
TTTTAGGTTGTTGTGTTGTGTGTGCTTGTGCTCTATAATAATACTATCCAGGGGCTGGAGAGGTGGCTCG
GAGTTCAAGAGCACAGACTGCTCTTCCAGAAGTCCTGAGTTCAATTCCCAGCAACCACATGGTGGCTCAC
AACCATCTGTAATGGGATCTGATGCCCTCTTCTGGTGTGTCTGAAGACCACAAGTGTATTCACATTAAAT
AAATAAATCCTCCTTCTTCTTCTTTTTTTTTTTTTTAAAGAGAATACTGTCTCCAGTAGAATTTACTGAA
GTAATGAAATACTTTGTGTTTGTTCCAATATGGTAGCCAATAATCAAATTACTCTTTAAGCACTGGAAAT
GTTACCAAGGAACTAATTTTTATTTGAAGTGTAACTGTGGACAGAGGAGCCATAACTGCAGACTTGTGGG
ATACAGAAGACCAATGCAGACTTTAATGTCTTTTCTCTTACACTAAGCAATAAAGAAATAAAAATTGAAC
TTCTAGTATCCTATTTGTTTAAACTGCTAGCTTTACTTAACTTTTGTGCTTCATCTATACAAAGCTGAAA
GCTAAGTCTGCAGCCATTACTAAACATGAAAGCAAGTAATGATAATTTTGGATTTCAAAAATGTAGGGCC
AGAGTTTAGCCAGCCAGTGGTGGTGCTTGCCTTTATGCCTTTAATCCCAGCACTCTGGAGGCAGAGACAG
GCAGATCTCTGAGTTTGAGCCCAGCCTGGTCTACACATCAAGTTCTATCTAGGATAGCCAGGAATACACA
CAGAAACCCTGTTGGGGAGGGGGGCTCTGAGATTTCATAAAATTATAATTGAAGCATTCCCTAATGAGCC
ACTATGGATGTGGCTAAATCCGTCTACCTTTCTGATGAGATTTGGGTATTATTTTTTCTGTCTCTGCTGT
TGGTTGGGTCTTTTGACACTGTGGGCTTTCTTTAAAGCCTCCTTCCTGCCATGTGGTCTCTTGTTTGCTA
CTAACTTCCCATGGCTTAAATGGCATGGCTTTTTGCCTTCTAAGGGCAGCTGCTGAGATTTGCAGCCTGA
TTTCCAGGGTGGGGTTGGGAAATCTTTCAAACACTAAAATTGTCCTTTAATTTTTTTTTTAAAAAATGGG
TTATATAATAAACCTCATAAAATAGTTATGAGGAGTGAGGTGGACTAATATTAAATGAGTCCCTCCCCTA
TAAAAGAGCTATTAAGGCTTTTTGTCTTATACTTAACTTTTTTTTTAAATGTGGTATCTTTAGAACCAAG
GGTCTTAGAGTTTTAGTATACAGAAACTGTTGCATCGCTTAATCAGATTTTCTAGTTTCAAATCCAGAGA
ATCCAAATTCTTCACAGCCAAAGTCAAATTAAGAATTTCTGACTTTTAATGTTAATTTGCTTACTGTGAA
TATAAAAATGATAGCTTTTCCTGAGGCAGGGTCTCACTATGTATCTCTGCCTGATCTGCAACAAGATATG
TAGACTAAAGTTCTGCCTGCTTTTGTCTCCTGAATACTAAGGTTAAAATGTAGTAATACTTTTGGAACTT
GCAGGTCAGATTCTTTTATAGGGGACACACTAAGGGAGCTTGGGTGATAGTTGGTAAAATGTGTTTCAAG
TGATGAAAACTTGAATTATTATCACCGCAACCTACTTTTTAAAAAAAAAAGCCAGGCCTGTTAGAGCATG
CTTAAGGGATCCCTAGGACTTGCTGAGCACACAAGAGTAGTTACTTGGCAGGCTCCTGGTGAGAGCATAT
TTCAAAAAACAAGGCAGACAACCAAGAAACTACAGTTAAGGTTACCTGTCTTTAAACCATCTGCATATAC
ACAGGGATATTAAAATATTCCAAATAATATTTCATTCAAGTTTTCCCCCATCAAATTGGGACATGGATTT
CTCCGGTGAATAGGCAGAGTTGGAAACTAAACAAATGTTGGTTTTGTGATTTGTGAAATTGTTTTCAAGT
GATAGTTAAAGCCCATGAGATACAGAACAAAGCTGCTATTTCGAGGTCTCTTGGTTTATACTCAGAAGCA
CTTCTTTGGGTTTCCCTGCACTATCCTGATCATGTGCTAGGCCTACCTTAGGCTGATTGTTGTTCAAATA
AACTTAAGTTTCCTGTCAGGTGATGTCATATGATTTCATATATCAAGGCAAAACATGTTATATATGTTAA
ACATTTGTACTTAATGTGAAAGTTAGGTCTTTGTGGGTTTGATTTTTAATTTTCAAAACCTGAGCTAAAT
AAGTCATTTTTACATGTCTTACATTTGGTGGAATTGTATAATTGTGGTTTGCAGGCAAGACTCTCTGACC
TAGTAACCCTACCTATAGAGCACTTTGCTGGGTCACAAGTCTAGGAGTCAAGCATTTCACCTTGAAGTTG
AGACGTTTTGTTAGTGTATACTAGTTTATATGTTGGAGGACATGTTTATCCAGAAGATATTCAGGACTAT
TTTTGACTGGGCTAAGGAATTGATTCTGATTAGCACTGTTAGTGAGCATTGAGTGGCCTTTAGGCTTGAA
TTGGAGTCACTTGTATATCTCAAATAATGCTGGCCTTTTTTAAAAAGCCCTTGTTCTTTATCACCCTGTT
TTCTACATAATTTTTGTTCAAAGAAATACTTGTTTGGATCTCCTTTTGACAACAATAGCATGTTTTCAAG
CCATATTTTTTTTCCTTTTTTTTTTTTTTTTTGGTTTTTCGAGACAGGGTTTCTCTGTATAGCCCTGGCT
GTCCTGGAACTCACTTTGTAGACCAGGCTGGCCTCGAACTCAGAAATCCGCCTGCCTCTGCCTCCTGAGT
GCCGGGATTAAAGGCGTGCACCACCACGCCTGGCTAAGTTGGATATTTTGTTATATAACTATAACCAATA
CTAACTCCACTGGGTGGATTTTTAATTCAGTCAGTAGTCTTAAGTGGTCTTTATTGGCCCTTCATTAAAA
TCTACTGTTCACTCTAACAGAGGCTGTTGGTACTAGTGGCACTTAAGCAACTTCCTACGGATATACTAGC
AGATTAAGGGTCAGGGATAGAAACTAGTCTAGCGTTTTGTATACCTACCAGCTTTATACTACCTTGTTCT
GATAGAAATATTTCAGGACATCTAGCTTATCGATACCGTCGACGGTATCGATAAGCTTGATATCGAATTC
TACCGGGTAGGGGAGGCGCTTTTCCCAAGGCAGTCTGGAGCATGCGCTTTAGCAGCCCCGCTGGGCACTT
GGCGCTACACAAGTGGCCTCTGGCCTCGCACACATTCCACATCCACCGGTAGGCGCCAACCGGCTCCGTT
CTTTGGTGGCCCCTTCGCGCCACCTTCTACTCCTCCCCTAGTCAGGAAGTTCCCCCCCGCCCCGCAGCTC
GCGTCGTGCAGGACGTGACAAATGGAAGTAGCACGTCTCACTAGTCTCGTGCAGATGGACAGCACCGCTG
AGCAATGGAAGCGGGTAGGCCTTTGGGGCAGCGGCCAATAGCAGCTTTGCTCCTTCGCTTTCTGGGCTCA
GAGGCTGGGAAGGGGTGGGTCCGGGGGCGGGCTCAGGGGCGGGCTCAGGGGCGGGGCGGGCGCCCGAAGG
TCCTCCGGAGGCCCGGCATTCTGCACGCTTCAAAAGCGCACGTCTGCCGCGCTGTTCTCCTCTTCCTCAT
CTCCGGGCCTTTCGACCTGCAGGTCCTCGCCATGGATCCTGATGATGTTGTTGATTCTTCTAAATCTTTT
GTGATGGAAAACTTTTCTTCGTACCACGGGACTAAACCTGGTTATGTAGATTCCATTCAAAAAGGTATAC
AAAAGCCAAAATCTGGTACACAAGGAAATTATGACGATGATTGGAAAGGGTTTTATAGTACCGACAATAA
ATACGACGCTGCGGGATACTCTGTAGATAATGAAAACCCGCTCTCTGGAAAAGCTGGAGGCGTGGTCAAA
GTGACGTATCCAGGACTGACGAAGGTTCTCGCACTAAAAGTGGATAATGCCGAAACTATTAAGAAAGAGT
TAGGTTTAAGTCTCACTGAACCGTTGATGGAGCAAGTCGGAACGGAAGAGTTTATCAAAAGGTTCGGTGA
TGGTGCTTCGCGTGTAGTGCTCAGCCTTCCCTTCGCTGAGGGGAGTTCTAGCGTTGAATATATTAATAAC
TGGGAACAGGCGAAAGCGTTAAGCGTAGAACTTGAGATTAATTTTGAAACCCGTGGAAAACGTGGCCAAG
ATGCGATGTATGAGTATATGGCTCAAGCCTGTGCAGGAAATCGTGTCAGGCGATCTCTTTGTGAAGGAAC
CTTACTTCTGTGGTGTGACATAATTGGACAAACTACCTACAGAGATTTAAAGCTCTAAGGTAAATATAAA
ATTTTTAAGTGTATAATGTGTTAAACTACTGATTCTAATTGTTTGTGTATTTTAGATTCCAACCTATGGA
ACTGATGAATGGGAGCAGTGGTGGAATGCAGATCCTAGAGCTCGCTGATCAGCCTCGACTGTGCCTTCTA
GTTGCCAGCCATCTGTTGTTTGCCCCTCCCCCGTGCCTTCCTTGACCCTGGAAGGTGCCACTCCCACTGT
CCTTTCCTAATAAAATGAGGAAATTGCATCGCATTGTCTGAGTAGGTGTCATTCTATTCTGGGGGGTGGG
GTGGGGCAGGACAGCAAGGGGGAGGATTGGGAAGACAATAGCAGGCATGCTGGGGATGCGGTGGGCTCTA
TGGCTTCTGAGGCGGAAAGAACCAGCTGGGGCTCGAGGGGGGGCCCGGTACCCAGCTTTTGTTCCCTTTA
GTGAGGGTTAATTGCGCGCTTGGCGTAATCATGGTCATAGCTGTTTCCTGTGTGAAATTGTTATCCGCTC
ACAATTCCACACAACATACGAGCCGGAAGCATAAAGTGTAAAGCCTGGGGTGCCTAATGAGTGAGCTAAC
TCACATTAATTGCGTTGCGCTCACTGCCCGCTTTCCAGTCGGGAAACCTGTCGTGCCAGCTGCATTAATG
AATCGGCCAACGCGCGGGGAGAGGCGGTTTGCGTATTGGGCGCTCTTCCGCTTCCTCGCTCACTGACTCG
CTGCGCTCGGTCGTTCGGCTGCGGCGAGCGGTATCAGCTCACTCAAAGGCGGTAATACGGTTATCCACAG
AATCAGGGGATAACGCAGGAAAGAACATGTGAGCAAAAGGCCAGCAAAAGGCCAGGAACCGTAAAAAGGC
CGCGTTGCTGGCGTTTTTCCATAGGCTCCGCCCCCCTGACGAGCATCACAAAAATCGACGCTCAAGTCAG
AGGTGGCGAAACCCGACAGGACTATAAAGATACCAGGCGTTTCCCCCTGGAAGCTCCCTCGTGCGCTCTC
CTGTTCCGACCCTGCCGCTTACCGGATACCTGTCCGCCTTTCTCCCTTCGGGAAGCGTGGCGCTTTCTCA
TAGCTCACGCTGTAGGTATCTCAGTTCGGTGTAGGTCGTTCGCTCCAAGCTGGGCTGTGTGCACGAACCC
CCCGTTCAGCCCGACCGCTGCGCCTTATCCGGTAACTATCGTCTTGAGTCCAACCCGGTAAGACACGACT
TATCGCCACTGGCAGCAGCCACTGGTAACAGGATTAGCAGAGCGAGGTATGTAGGCGGTGCTACAGAGTT
CTTGAAGTGGTGGCCTAACTACGGCTACACTAGAAGAACAGTATTTGGTATCTGCGCTCTGCTGAAGCCA
GTTACCTTCGGAAAAAGAGTTGGTAGCTCTTGATCCGGCAAACAAACCACCGCTGGTAGCGGTGGTTTTT
TTGTTTGCAAGCAGCAGATTACGCGCAGAAAAAAAGGATCTCAAGAAGATCCTTTGATCTTTTCTACGGG
GTCTGACGCTCAGTGGAACGAAAACTCACGTTAAGGGATTTTGGTCATGAGATTATCAAAAAGGATCTTC
ACCTAGATCCTTTTAAATTAAAAATGAAGTTTTAAATCAATCTAAAGTATATATGAGTAAACTTGGTCTG
ACAGTTACCAATGCTTAATCAGTGAGGCACCTATCTCAGCGATCTGTCTATTTCGTTCATCCATAGTTGC
CTGACTCCCCGTCGTGTAGATAACTACGATACGGGAGGGCTTACCATCTGGCCCCAGTGCTGCAATGATA
CCGCGAGACCCACGCTCACCGGCTCCAGATTTATCAGCAATAAACCAGCCAGCCGGAAGGGCCGAGCGCA
GAAGTGGTCCTGCAACTTTATCCGCCTCCATCCAGTCTATTAATTGTTGCCGGGAAGCTAGAGTAAGTAG
TTCGCCAGTTAATAGTTTGCGCAACGTTGTTGCCATTGCTACAGGCATCGTGGTGTCACGCTCGTCGTTT
GGTATGGCTTCATTCAGCTCCGGTTCCCAACGATCAAGGCGAGTTACATGATCCCCCATGTTGTGCAAAA
AAGCGGTTAGCTCCTTCGGTCCTCCGATCGTTGTCAGAAGTAAGTTGGCCGCAGTGTTATCACTCATGGT
TATGGCAGCACTGCATAATTCTCTTACTGTCATGCCATCCGTAAGATGCTTTTCTGTGACTGGTGAGTAC
TCAACCAAGTCATTCTGAGAATAGTGTATGCGGCGACCGAGTTGCTCTTGCCCGGCGTCAATACGGGATA
ATACCGCGCCACATAGCAGAACTTTAAAAGTGCTCATCATTGGAAAACGTTCTTCGGGGCGAAAACTCTC
AAGGATCTTACCGCTGTTGAGATCCAGTTCGATGTAACCCACTCGTGCACCCAACTGATCTTCAGCATCT
TTTACTTTCACCAGCGTTTCTGGGTGAGCAAAAACAGGAAGGCAAAATGCCGCAAAAAAGGGAATAAGGG
CGACACGGAAATGTTGAATACTCATACTCTTCCTTTTTCAATATTATTGAAGCATTTATCAGGGTTATTG
TCTCATGAGCGGATACATATTTGAATGTATTTAGAAAAATAAACAAATAGGGGTTCCGCGCACATTTCCC
CGAAAAGTGCCACCTG
[124 nt withheld, positions 9257-9380]
C
[91 nt withheld, positions 9382-9472]
A
[49 nt withheld, positions 9474-9522]
CCTTTGACGTTGGAGTCCACGTTCTTT
[37 nt withheld, positions 9550-9586]
ACCCTATCTCGGTCTATTCTTTTGATTTATAAGGGATTTTGCCGATTTCGGCCTATTGGTTAAAAAATGA
GCTGATTTAACAAAAATTTAACGCGAATTTTAACAAAATATTAACGCTTACAATTTCCATTCGCCATTCA
GGCTGCGCAACTGTTGGGAAGGGCGATCGGTGCGGGCCTCTTCGCTATTACGCCAGCTGGCGAAAGGGGG
ATGTGCTGCAAGGCGATTAAGTTGGGTAACGCCAGGGTTTTCCCAGTCACGACGTTGTAAAACGACGGCC
AGTGAGCGCGCGTAATACGACTCACTATAGGGCGAATTGGAGCTCCACCGCGGC
Features (pLannotate 1.2.2; 21 found; start..end, strand, type, name):
   1075..5415    +  misc_feature   Rosa26 right arm: right homology arm from intron 1 of the mouse Rosa26 gene (Soriano, 1999)
   5428..5460    -  misc_feature   MCS (fragment): pBluescript multiple cloning site
   5465..5964    +  promoter       PGK promoter: mouse phosphoglycerate kinase 1 promoter
   5991..6563    +  CDS            DTA: diphtheria toxin fragment A; Corynebacterium diphtheriae tox
   6566..6638    +  CDS            small t antigen (fragment): SV40 (simian virus 40) small t antigen
   6640..6705    +  intron         small t intron: SV40 (simian virus 40) small t antigen intron
   6779..7003    +  polyA_signal   bGH poly(A) signal: bovine growth hormone polyadenylation signal
   7007..7028    +  promoter       SV40 promoter (fragment): SV40 enhancer and early promoter
   7032..7052    +  misc_feature   MCS (fragment): pBluescript multiple cloning site
   7065..7083    -  promoter       T3 promoter: promoter for bacteriophage T3 RNA polymerase
   7128..7144    -  protein_bind   lac operator: The lac repressor binds to the lac operator to inhibit transcription in E. coli. This inhibition can be relieved by adding lactose or isopropyl-β-D-thiogalactopyranoside (IPTG). lac repressor encoded by lacI
   7152..7182    -  promoter       lac promoter: promoter for the E. coli lac operon
   7197..7218    -  protein_bind   CAP binding site: CAP binding activates transcription in the presence of cAMP. E. coli catabolite activator protein
   7231..7323    -  CDS            lacI (fragment): lac repressor; lacI; The lac repressor binds to the lac operator to inhibit transcription in E. coli. This inhibition can be relieved by adding lactose or isopropyl-β-D-thiogalactopyranoside (IPTG).
   7506..8094    -  rep_origin     ori: high-copy-number ColE1/pMB1/pBR322/pUC origin of replication
   8265..9125    -  CDS            AmpR: β-lactamase; bla; confers resistance to ampicillin, carbenicillin, and related antibiotics
   9126..9230    -  promoter       AmpR promoter: bla
   9257..9685    +  rep_origin     f1 ori (sequence partly withheld): f1 bacteriophage origin of replication; arrow indicates direction of (+) strand synthesis
   9716..9871    -  CDS            lacZα (fragment): LacZα fragment of β-galactosidase; lacZ fragment
   9879..9897    +  promoter       T7 promoter: promoter for bacteriophage T7 RNA polymerase
   9916..1078    +  misc_feature   Rosa26 left arm (across the origin): left homology arm from intron 1 of the mouse Rosa26 gene (Soriano, 1999)
