[The description below was written by a language model from this plasmid's Addgene catalogue record and pLannotate feature annotations shown in this document.]
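Description:
pROSA26-1 is a mouse gene-targeting vector built on the pBluescript KS(-) phagemid and designed for homologous recombination at the ROSA26 locus (Gt(ROSA)26Sor). It is maintained in E. coli as a high-copy plasmid through its ColE1/pUC-type origin and selected with ampicillin via the β-lactamase gene. It also keeps the usual Bluescript elements: an f1 origin, T7 and T3 promoters flanking the cloning region, and remnants of the lac promoter/lacZα cassette.

The payload is roughly 5.4 kb of mouse genomic sequence from intron 1 of ROSA26. The feature table annotates it as a short left homology arm of about 1.1 kb that directly abuts a long right arm of about 4.3 kb. No positive selection marker, reporter or other cargo is annotated between the arms, consistent with the depositor's description of it as a general targeting vector. The user's own cassette would presumably be inserted at the junction of the two arms, though the record does not name the cloning site used for this.

Outside the right arm sits a negative-selection cassette in which the mouse PGK promoter drives diphtheria toxin fragment A, followed by an SV40 small t intron fragment and the bovine growth hormone polyadenylation signal. Because this cassette lies beyond the homology, correct recombination excludes it, whereas random integration tends to retain it and kill the cell, enriching for targeted clones.

The depositor recommends using it alongside companion plasmids as a ROSA26 targeting kit. The depositor also cautions that the plasmid contains a PmeI site that the full sequence does not show. The associated publication describes a ROSA26 Cre reporter strain with generalized lacZ expression.
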