Addgene plasmid #21714: pROSA26-1
Depositing lab: Philippe Soriano. Depositing organization: Fred Hutchinson Cancer Center. Publication: Generalized lacZ expression with the ROSA26 Cre reporter strain. Soriano P.. Nat Genet. 1999 Jan;21(1):70-1. 10.1038/5007 PubMed 9916792.
Backbone
  Vector backbone: pBluescript KS (-)
  Backbone manufacturer: Stratagene
  Backbone size w/o insert (bp): 4486
  Vector type: Mouse Targeting
Growth in bacteria
  Bacterial resistance: Ampicillin, 100 μg/mL
  Growth temperature: 37°C
  Growth strain: DH5alpha
  Copy number: High Copy
Gene/Insert
  Gene/Insert name: ROSA26 (alt name: gene trap ROSA26)
  Species: M. musculus (mouse)
  Insert size (bp): 5360
  Entrez Gene: Gt(ROSA)26Sor (a.k.a. Gtrgeo26, Gtrosa26, R26, ROSA26, Thumpd3as1)
  Cloning method: Restriction Enzyme; 5′ cloning site SacII (not destroyed); 3′ cloning site EcoRV (not destroyed)
  Sequencing primers: 5′ T7; 3′ BGH-rev
Terms and licenses: Academic/Nonprofit Terms; Industry Terms: Not Available to Industry
Depositor comments: General ROSA26-1 targeting vector. For more information visit - http://research.mssm.edu/soriano/lab We recommend you order this plasmid along with SAbgeo and pROSA26-5' as a "ROSA26 targeting kit". Please note that although the full plasmid sequence indicates PmeI does not cut the plasmid, there is a PmeI site somewhere in the plasmid. See Notes from Addgene link above for more information.
How to cite: pROSA26-1 was a gift from Philippe Soriano (Addgene plasmid # 21714 ; http://n2t.net/addgene:21714 ; RRID:Addgene_21714)
