>Addgene plasmid #21714 | pROSA26-1 | addgene partial sequence | sequence record 86491 | R26-F2 5'-ACGCCTGGCTAAGTTGGATA-3'
CTGGGTGGATTTTTAATTCAGTCAGTAGTCTTAAGTGGTCTTTATTGGCCCTTCATTAAAATCTACTGTT
CACTCTAACAGAGGCTGTTGGTACTAGTGGCACTTAAGCAACTTCCTACGGATATACTAGCAGATTAAGG
GTCAGGGATAGAAACTAGTCTAGCGTTTTGTATACCTACCAGCTTTATACTACCTTGTTCTGATAGAAAT
ATTTCAGGACATCTAGCTTATCGATACCGTCGACGGTATCGATAAGCTTGATATCGAATTCTACCGGGTA
GGGGAGGCGCTTTTCCCAAGGCAGTCTGGAGCATGCGCTTTAGCAGCCCCGCTGGGCACTTGGCGCTACA
CAAGTGGCCTCTGGCCTCGCACACATTCCACATCCACCGGTAGGCGCCAACCGGCTCCGTTCTTTGGTGG
CCCCTTCGCGCCACCTTCTACTCCTCCCCTAGTCAGGAAGTTCCCCCCCGCCCCGCAGCTCGCGTCGTGC
AGGACGTGACAAATGGAAGTAGCACGTCTCACTAGTCTCGTGCAGATGGACAGCACCGCTGAGCAATGGA
AGCGGGTAGGCCTTTGGGGCAGCGGCCAATAGCAGCTTTGCTCCTTCGCTTTCTGGGCTCAGAGGCTGGG
AAGGGGTGGGTCCGGGGGCGGGCTCAGGGGCGGGCTCAGGGGCGGGGCGGGCGCCCGAAGGTCCTCCGGA
GGCCCGGCATTCTGCACGCTTCAAAAGCGCACGTCTGCCGCGCTGTTCTCCTCTTCCTCATCTCCGGGCC
TTTCGACCTGCAGGTCCTCGCCATGGATCCTGATGATGTTGTTGATTCTTCTAAATCTTTTGTGATGGAA
AACTTTTCTTC
