>Addgene plasmid #21714 | pROSA26-1 | addgene partial sequence | sequence record 86492 | R26-F1 5'-GCACTTGCTCTCCCAAAGTC-3'
GCTGCAGTGGAGTAGGCGGGGAGAAGGCCGCACCCTTCTCCGGAGGGGGGAGGGGAGTGTTGCAATACCT
TTCTGGGAGTTCTCTGCTGCCTCCTGGCTTCTGAGGACCGCCCTGGGCCTGGGAGAATCCCTTCCCCCTC
TTCCCTCGTGATCTGCAACTCCAGTCTTTCTAGAAGATGGGCGGGAGTCTTCTGGGCAGGCTTAAAGGCT
AACCTGGTGTGTGGGCGTTGTCCTGCAGGGGAATTGAACAGGTGTAAAATTGGAGGGACAAGACTTCCCA
CAGATTTTCGGTTTTGTCGGGAAGTTTTTTAATAGGGGCAAATAAGGAAAATGGGAGGATAGGTAGTCAT
CTGGGGTTTTATGCAGCAAAACTACAGGTTATTATTGCTTGTGATCCGCCTCGGAGTATTTTCCATCGAG
GTAGATTAAAGACATGCTCACCCGAGTTTTATACTCTCCTGCTTGAGATCCTTACTACAGTATGAAATTA
CAGTGTCGCGAGTTAGACTATGTAAGCAGAATTTTAATCATTTTTAAAGAGCCCAGTACTTCATATCCAT
TTCTCCCGCTCCTTCTGCAGCCTTATCAAAAGGTATTTTAGAACACTCATTTTAGCCCCATTTTCATTTA
TTATACTGGCTTATCCAACCCCTAGACAGAGCATTGGCATTTTCCCTTTCCTGATCTTAGAAGTCTGATG
ACTCATGAAACCAGACAGATTAGTTACATACACCACAAATCGAGGCTGTAGCTGGGGCCTCAACACTGCA
GTTCTTTTATAACTCCTTAGTACACTTTTTGTTGATCCTTTGCCTTGATCCTTAATTTTCAGTGTCTATC
ACCTCTCCCGTCAGGTGGTGTTCCACATTTGGGCCTATTCTCAGTCCAGGGAGTTTTACAACAATAGATG
TATTGAGAATCCAACCTAAAGCTTAACTTTCCACTCCCATGAATGCCTCTCTCCTT
